>Addgene plasmid #110637 | pMXs_FLAG-SFXN3 | addgene full sequence | sequence record 217244 | Addgene NGS Result
CCGCGCACATTTCCCCGAAAAGTGCCACCTGCATAATGAAAGACCCCACCTGTAGGTTTGGCAAGCTAGC
TTAAGTAACGCCATTTTGCAAGGCATGGAAAAATACATAACTGAGAATAGAAAAGTTCAGATCAAGGTCA
GGAACAGATGGAACAGCTGAATATGGGCCAAACAGGATATCTGTGGTAAGCAGTTCCTGCCCCGGCTCAG
GGCCAAGAACAGATGGAACAGCTGAATATGGGCCAAACAGGATATCTGTGGTAAGCAGTTCCTGCCCCGG
CTCAGGGCCAAGAACAGATGGTCCCCAGATGCGGTCCAGCCCTCAGCAGTTTCTAGAGAACCATCAGATG
TTTCCAGGGTGCCCCAAGGACCTGAAATGACCCTGTGCCTTATTTGAACTAACCAATCAGTTCGCTTCTC
GCTTCTGTTCGCGCGCTTCTGCTCCCCGAGCTCAATAAAAGAGCCCACAACCCCTCACTCGGCGCGCCAG
TCCTCCGATTGACTGAGTCGCCCGGGTACCCGTGTATCCAATAAACCCTCTTGCAGTTGCATCCGACTTG
TGGTCTCGCTGTTCCTTGGGAGGGTCTCCTCTGAGTGATTGACTACCCGTCAGCGGGGGTCTTTCATTTG
GGGGCTCGTCCGGGATCGGGAGACCCCTGCCCAGGGACCACCGACCCACCACCGGGAGGTAAGCTGGCCA
GCAACTTATCTGTGTCTGTCCGATTGTCTAGTGTCTATGACTGATTTTATGCGCCTGCGTCGGTACTAGT
TAGCTAACTAGCTCTGTATCTGGCGGACCCGTGGTGGAACTGACGAGTTCGGAACACCCGGCCGCAACCC
TGGGAGACGTCCCAGGGACTTCGGGGGCCGTTTTTGTGGCCCGACCTGAGTCCAAAAATCCCGATCGTTT
TGGACTCTTTGGTGCACCCCCCTAATAGGAGGGATATGTGGTTCTGGTAGGAGACGAGAACCTAAAACAG
TTCCCGCCTCCGTCTGAATTTTTGCTTTCGGTTTGGGACCGAAGCCGCGCCGCGCGTCTTGTCTGCTGCA
GCATCGTTCTGTGTTGTCTCTGTCTGACTGTGTTTCTGTATTTGTCTGAAAATTAGGGCCAGACTGTTAC
CACTCCCTTAAGTTTGACCTTAGGTCACTGGAAAGATGTCGAGCGGATCGCTCACAACCAGTCGGTAGAT
GTCAAGAAGAGACGTTGGGTTACCTTCTGCTCTGCAGAATGGCCAACCTTTAACGTCGGATGGCCGCGAG
ACGGCACCTTTAACCGAGACCTCATCACCCAGGTTAAGATCAAGGTCTTTTCACCTGGCCCGCATGGACA
CCCAGACCAGGTCCCCTACATCGTGACCTGGGAAGCCTTGGCTTTTGACCCCCCTCCCTGGGTCAAGCCC
TTTGTACACCCTAAGCCTCCGCCTCCTCTTCCTCCATCCGCCCCGTCTCTCCCCCTTGAACCTCCTCGTT
CGACCCCGCCTCGATCCTCCCTTTATCCAGCCCTCACTCCTTCTCTAGGCGCCCCCATATGGCCATATGA
GATCTTATATGGGGCACCCCCGCCCCTTGTAAACTTCCCTGACCCTGACATGACAAGAGTTACTAACAGC
CCCTCTCTCCAAGCTCACTTACAGGCTCTCTACTTAGTCCAGCACGAAGTCTGGAGACCTCTGGCGGCAG
CCTACCAAGAACAACTGGACCGACCGGTGGTACCTCACCCTTACCGAGTCGGCGACACAGTGTGGGTCCG
CCGACACCAGACTAAGAACCTAGAACCTCGCTGGAAAGGACCTTACACAGTCCTGCTGACCACCCCCACC
GCCCTCAAAGTAGACGGCATCGCAGCTTGGATACACGCCGCCCACGTGAAGGCTGCCGACCCCGGGGGTG
GACCATCCTCTAGACTGCCGGATCTAGCTAGTTAATTAAGGATCCGCCACCATGGACTACAAGGACCACG
ACGGTGACTACAAGGACCACGACATCGACTACAAGGACGACGACGACAAGGGGCATGGCACCGGCAGCAC
CGGCAGCGAATTCATGGAAAGCAAAATGGGTGAATTGCCTTTAGACATCAACATCCAGGAACCTCGCTGG
GACCAAAGTACTTTCCTGGGCAGAGCCCGGCACTTTTTCACTGTTACTGATCCTCGAAATCTGCTGCTGT
CCGGGGCACAGCTGGAAGCTTCTCGGAACATCGTGCAGAACTACAGGGCCGGCGTGGTGACCCCAGGGAT
CACCGAGGACCAGCTGTGGAGGGCCAAGTATGTGTATGACTCCGCCTTCCATCCGGACACAGGGGAGAAG
GTGGTCCTGATTGGCCGCATGTCAGCCCAGGTGCCCATGAACATGACCATCACTGGCTGCATGCTCACAT
TCTACAGGAAGACCCCAACCGTGGTGTTCTGGCAGTGGGTGAATCAGTCCTTCAATGCCATTGTTAACTA
CTCCAACCGCAGTGGTGACACTCCCATCACTGTGAGGCAGCTGGGGACAGCCTATGTGAGTGCCACCACT
GGAGCTGTGGCCACGGCCCTGGGACTCAAATCCCTCACCAAGCACCTGCCCCCCTTGGTCGGCAGATTTG
TGCCCTTTGCAGCAGTGGCAGCTGCCAACTGCATCAACATCCCCCTGATGAGGCAGAGAGAGCTGCAGGT
GGGCATCCCGGTGGCTGATGAGGCAGGTCAGAGGCTTGGCTACTCGGTGACTGCAGCCAAGCAGGGAATC
TTCCAGGTGGTGATTTCAAGAATCTGCATGGCGATTCCTGCCATGGCCATCCCACCACTGATCATGGACA
CTCTGGAGAAGAAAGACTTCCTGAAGCGCCGCCCCTGGCTGGGGGCACCCCTGCAGGTGGGACTGGTGGG
CTTCTGCCTGGTATTTGCAACCCCCCTGTGCTGTGCCCTATTCCCCCAGAAGAGCTCCATACACATAAGC
AACCTGGAACCAGAGCTGAGAGCTCAGATCCATGAGCAAAACCCCAGCGTTGAAGTGGTCTACTACAACA
AGGGGCTTTGAGCGGCCGCTACGTAAATTCCGCCCCCCCCCCCCCTAACGTTACTGGCCGAAGCCGCTTG
GAATAAGGCCGGTGTGCGTTTGTCTATATGTTATTTTCCACCATATTGCCGTCTTTTGGCAATGTGAGGG
CCCGGAAACCTGGCCCTGTCTTCTTGACGAGCATTCCTAGGGGTCTTTCCCCTCTCGCCAAAGGAATGCA
AGGTCTGTTGAATGTCGTGAAGGAAGCAGTTCCTCTGGAAGCTTCTTGAAGACAAACAACGTCTGTAGCG
ACCCTTTGCAGGCAGCGGAACCCCCCACCTGGCGACAGGTGCCTCTGCGGCCAAAAGCCACGTGTATAAG
ATACACCTGCAAAGGCGGCACAACCCCAGTGCCACGTTGTGAGTTGGATAGTTGTGGAAAGAGTCAAATG
GCTCTCCTCAAGCGTATTCAACAAGGGGCTGAAGGATGCCCAGAAGGTACCCCATTGTATGGGATCTGAT
CTGGGGCCTCGGTGCACATGCTTTACATGTGTTTAGTCGAGGTTAAAAAAACGTCTAGGCCCCCCGAACC
ACGGGGACGTGGTTTTCCTTTGAAAAACACGATGATAATATGGCCACAACCATGGTTCCTTTGTCTCAAG
AAGAATCCACCCTCATTGAAAGAGCAACGGCTACAATCAACAGCATCCCCATCTCTGAAGACTACAGCGT
CGCCAGCGCAGCTCTCTCTAGCGACGGCCGCATCTTCACTGGTGTCAATGTATATCATTTTACTGGGGGA
CCTTGTGCAGAACTCGTGGTGCTGGGCACTGCTGCTGCTGCGGCAGCTGGCAACCTGACTTGTATCGTCG
CGATCGGAAATGAGAACAGGGGCATCTTGAGCCCCTGCGGACGGTGCCGACAGGTGCTTCTCGATCTGCA
TCCTGGGATCAAAGCCATAGTGAAGGACAGTGATGGACAGCCGACGGCAGTTGGGATTCGTGAATTGCTG
CCCTCTGGTTATGTGTGGGAGGGCTAAGTCGACGATAAAATAAAAGATTTTATTTAGTCTCCAGAAAAAG
GGGGGAATGAAAGACCCCACCTGTAGGTTTGGCAAGCTAGCTTAAGTAACGCCATTTTGCAAGGCATGGA
AAAATACATAACTGAGAATAGAGAAGTTCAGATCAAGGTCAGGAACAGATGGAACAGCTGAATATGGGCC
AAACAGGATATCTGTGGTAAGCAGTTCCTGCCCCGGCTCAGGGCCAAGAACAGATGGAACAGCTGAATAT
GGGCCAAACAGGATATCTGTGGTAAGCAGTTCCTGCCCCGGCTCAGGGCCAAGAACAGATGGTCCCCAGA
TGCGGTCCAGCCCTCAGCAGTTTCTAGAGAACCATCAGATGTTTCCAGGGTGCCCCAAGGACCTGAAATG
ACCCTGTGCCTTATTTGAACTAACCAATCAGTTCGCTTCTCGCTTCTGTTCGCGCGCTTCTGCTCCCCGA
GCTCAATAAAAGAGCCCACAACCCCTCACTCGGGGCGCCAGTCCTCCGATTGACTGAGTCGCCCGGGTAC
CCGTGTATCCAATAAACCCTCTTGCAGTTGCATCCGACTTGTGGTCTCGCTGTTCCTTGGGAGGGTCTCC
TCTGAGTGATTGACTACCCGTCAGCGGGGGTCTTTCACATGCAGCATGTATCAAAATTAATTTGGTTTTT
TTTCTTAAGTATTTACATTAAATGGCCATAGTTGCATTAATGAATCGGCCAACGCGCGGGGAGAGGCGGT
TTGCGTATTGGGCGCTCTTCCGCTTCCTCGCTCACTGACTCGCTGCGCTCGGTCGTTCGGCTGCGGCGAG
CGGTATCAGCTCACTCAAAGGCGGTAATACGGTTATCCACAGAATCAGGGGATAACGCAGGAAAGAACAT
GTGAGCAAAAGGCCAGCAAAAGGCCAGGAACCGTAAAAAGGCCGCGTTGCTGGCGTTTTTCCATAGGCTC
CGCCCCCCTGACGAGCATCACAAAAATCGACGCTCAAGTCAGAGGTGGCGAAACCCGACAGGACTATAAA
GATACCAGGCGTTTCCCCCTGGAAGCTCCCTCGTGCGCTCTCCTGTTCCGACCCTGCCGCTTACCGGATA
CCTGTCCGCCTTTCTCCCTTCGGGAAGCGTGGCGCTTTCTCATAGCTCACGCTGTAGGTATCTCAGTTCG
GTGTAGGTCGTTCGCTCCAAGCTGGGCTGTGTGCACGAACCCCCCGTTCAGCCCGACCGCTGCGCCTTAT
CCGGTAACTATCGTCTTGAGTCCAACCCGGTAAGACACGACTTATCGCCACTGGCAGCAGCCACTGGTAA
CAGGATTAGCAGAGCGAGGTATGTAGGCGGTGCTACAGAGTTCTTGAAGTGGTGGCCTAACTACGGCTAC
ACTAGAAGAACAGTATTTGGTATCTGCGCTCTGCTGAAGCCAGTTACCTTCGGAAAAAGAGTTGGTAGCT
CTTGATCCGGCAAACAAACCACCGCTGGTAGCGGTGGTTTTTTTGTTTGCAAGCAGCAGATTACGCGCAG
AAAAAAAGGATCTCAAGAAGATCCTTTGATCTTTTCTACGGGGTCTGACGCTCAGTGGAACGAAAACTCA
CGTTAAGGGATTTTGGTCATGAGATTATCAAAAAGGATCTTCACCTAGATCCTTTTGCGGCCGGCCGCAA
ATCAATCTAAAGTATATATGAGTAAACTTGGTCTGACAGTTACCAATGCTTAATCAGTGAGGCACCTATC
TCAGCGATCTGTCTATTTCGTTCATCCATAGTTGCCTGACTCCCCGTCGTGTAGATAACTACGATACGGG
AGGGCTTACCATCTGGCCCCAGTGCTGCAATGATACCGCGAGACCCACGCTCACCGGCTCCAGATTTATC
AGCAATAAACCAGCCAGCCGGAAGGGCCGAGCGCAGAAGTGGTCCTGCAACTTTATCCGCCTCCATCCAG
TCTATTAATTGTTGCCGGGAAGCTAGAGTAAGTAGTTCGCCAGTTAATAGTTTGCGCAACGTTGTTGCCA
TTGCTACAGGCATCGTGGTGTCACGCTCGTCGTTTGGTATGGCTTCATTCAGCTCCGGTTCCCAACGATC
AAGGCGAGTTACATGATCCCCCATGTTGTGCAAAAAAGCGGTTAGCTCCTTCGGTCCTCCGATCGTTGTC
AGAAGTAAGTTGGCCGCAGTGTTATCACTCATGGTTATGGCAGCACTGCATAATTCTCTTACTGTCATGC
CATCCGTAAGATGCTTTTCTGTGACTGGTGAGTACTCAACCAAGTCATTCTGAGAATAGTGTATGCGGCG
ACCGAGTTGCTCTTGCCCGGCGTCAATACGGGATAATACCGCGCCACATAGCAGAACTTTAAAAGTGCTC
ATCATTGGAAAACGTTCTTCGGGGCGAAAACTCTCAAGGATCTTACCGCTGTTGAGATCCAGTTCGATGT
AACCCACTCGTGCACCCAACTGATCTTCAGCATCTTTTACTTTCACCAGCGTTTCTGGGTGAGCAAAAAC
AGGAAGGCAAAATGCCGCAAAAAAGGGAATAAGGGCGACACGGAAATGTTGAATACTCATACTCTTCCTT
TTTCAATATTATTGAAGCATTTATCAGGGTTATTGTCTCATGAGCGGATACATATTTGAATGTATTTAGA
AAAATAAACAAATAGGGGTT
Features (pLannotate 1.2.2; 16 found; start..end, strand, type, name):
     35..628     +  LTR            LTR: long terminal repeat from Moloney murine leukemia virus
    691..890     +  misc_feature   MMLV Ψ: packaging signal of Moloney murine leukemia virus (MMLV)
    942..1030    +  misc_feature   MESV Ψ (fragment): packaging signal of murine embryonic stem cell virus
   1107..1523    +  CDS            gag (truncated): truncated Moloney murine leukemia virus (MMLV) gag gene lacking the start codon
   1533..1907    +  misc_feature   pol region: Moloney murine leukemia virus (MMLV) pol region containing the splice acceptor site
   1990..2010    +  CDS            FLAG (fragment): FLAG® epitope tag, followed by an enterokinase cleavage site
   2011..2038    +  CDS            TDsmURFP (fragment): monomeric tandem dimer of a small ultra-red fluorescent protein derived from a cyanobacterial phycobiliprotein (Rodriguez et al., 2016)
   2056..3018    +  CDS            SFXN3: SFXN3_HUMAN - Experimental evidence at protein level: Swiss-Prot protein existence level 1. Mitochondrial serine transporter that mediates transport of serine into mitochondria, an important step of the one-carbon metabolism pathway (PubMed:30442778). Mitochondrial serine is converted to glycine and formate, which then exits to the cytosol where it is used to generate the charged folates that serve as one-carbon donors (PubMed:30442778). From Homo sapiens (Human).
   3146..3608    +  misc_feature   IRES: internal ribosome entry site (IRES) of the encephalomyocarditis virus (EMCV)
   3628..4017    +  CDS            BSD: blasticidin S deaminase; Aspergillus terreus BSD; confers resistance to blasticidin
   4066..4187    +  LTR            3' LTR (ΔU3) (fragment): self-inactivating 3' long terminal repeat (LTR) from Moloney murine leukemia virus
   4188..4657    +  LTR            LTR: long terminal repeat from Moloney murine leukemia virus
   4723..4775    -  CDS            lacI (fragment): lac repressor; lacI; The lac repressor binds to the lac operator to inhibit transcription in E. coli. This inhibition can be relieved by adding lactose or isopropyl-β-D-thiogalactopyranoside (IPTG).
   4958..5546    -  rep_origin     ori: high-copy-number ColE1/pMB1/pBR322/pUC origin of replication
   5710..6570    -  CDS            AmpR: β-lactamase; bla; confers resistance to ampicillin, carbenicillin, and related antibiotics
   6571..5       -  promoter       AmpR promoter (across the origin): bla
