[The description below was written by a language model from this plasmid's Addgene catalogue record and pLannotate feature annotations shown in this document.]
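Description:
pMXs_FLAG-SFXN3 is a Moloney murine leukemia virus (MMLV)-based retroviral expression vector built on the pMXs-IRES-Blasticidin backbone, designed to deliver an N-terminally FLAG-tagged human SFXN3 into mammalian cells. In bacteria it is maintained as a high-copy plasmid through a ColE1/pUC-type origin and selected with ampicillin via the β-lactamase gene and its promoter. The sequenced record is about 6.7 kb, consistent with a roughly 5.6 kb backbone plus a roughly 1.1 kb insert.

The retroviral cassette is flanked by MMLV long terminal repeats. No separate internal promoter is annotated, so expression is presumably driven from the 5′ LTR, as is standard for pMXs vectors. Downstream of the 5′ LTR lie the packaging signal (Ψ), a truncated gag lacking its start codon, and a pol region carrying a splice acceptor. Together these allow the genomic RNA to be encapsidated efficiently when viral proteins are supplied in trans by packaging cells. The FLAG epitope sits just upstream of the SFXN3 coding sequence, which was cloned between BamHI/EcoRI and NotI sites. An EMCV IRES then links SFXN3 to the blasticidin S deaminase gene on the same transcript, so blasticidin selection enriches for transduced cells that also express the tagged protein. Short annotated fragments such as the TDsmURFP and lacI matches, and probably the ΔU3 LTR fragment adjoining the 3′ LTR, are likely incidental similarity hits from automated annotation rather than functional parts.

SFXN3 is a sideroflexin family member annotated as a mitochondrial serine transporter feeding one-carbon metabolism. The construct suits stable expression of an epitope-tagged version of the protein, and the FLAG tag allows it to be detected or immunopurified.
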