Addgene plasmid #110637: pMXs_FLAG-SFXN3
Purpose: Retroviral expression of Flag-SFXN3 in mammalian cells
Depositing lab: David Sabatini. Depositing organization: Whitehead Institute for Biomedical Research. Publication: SFXN1 is a mitochondrial serine transporter required for one-carbon metabolism. Kory N, Wyant GA, Prakash G, Uit de Bos J, Bottanelli F, Pacold ME, Chan SH, Lewis CA, Wang T, Keys HR, Guo YE, Sabatini DM. Science. 2018 Nov 16;362(6416). pii: 362/6416/eaat9528. doi: 10.1126/science.aat9528. PubMed 30442778.
Backbone
  Vector backbone: pMXs-IRES-Blasticidin
  Backbone manufacturer: Cell Biolabs, Inc.
  Backbone size w/o insert (bp): 5600
  Vector type: Mammalian Expression, Retroviral
  Selectable markers: Blasticidin
Growth in bacteria
  Bacterial resistance: Ampicillin, 100 μg/mL
  Growth temperature: 30°C
  Growth strain: NEB Stable
  Copy number: High Copy
Gene/Insert
  Gene/Insert name: SFXN3
  Species: H. sapiens (human)
  Insert size (bp): 1080
  Entrez Gene: SFXN3 (a.k.a. BA108L7.2, SFX3)
  Tag / fusion protein: FLAG (N terminal on insert)
  Cloning method: Restriction Enzyme; 5′ cloning site BamHI - FLAG tag - EcoRI - gene (unknown if destroyed); 3′ cloning site NotI (unknown if destroyed)
  Sequencing primers: 5′ GTGGACCATCCTCTAG; 3′ GACGGCAATATGGTG
Terms and licenses: Academic/Nonprofit Terms; Industry Terms: Not Available to Industry
How to cite: pMXs_FLAG-SFXN3 was a gift from David Sabatini (Addgene plasmid # 110637 ; http://n2t.net/addgene:110637 ; RRID:Addgene_110637)
