>Addgene plasmid #110637 | pMXs_FLAG-SFXN3 | depositor partial sequence | sequence record 208022 | Insert
ATGGACTACAAGGACCACGACGGTGACTACAAGGACCACGACATCGACTACAAGGACGACGACGACAAGG
GGCATGGCACCGGCAGCACCGGCAGCGAATTCATGGAAAGCAAAATGGGTGAATTGCCTTTAGACATCAA
CATCCAGGAACCTCGCTGGGACCAAAGTACTTTCCTGGGCAGAGCCCGGCACTTTTTCACTGTTACTGAT
CCTCGAAATCTGCTGCTGTCCGGGGCACAGCTGGAAGCTTCTCGGAACATCGTGCAGAACTACAGGGCCG
GCGTGGTGACCCCAGGGATCACCGAGGACCAGCTGTGGAGGGCCAAGTATGTGTATGACTCCGCCTTCCA
TCCGGACACAGGGGAGAAGGTGGTCCTGATTGGCCGCATGTCAGCCCAGGTGCCCATGAACATGACCATC
ACTGGCTGCATGCTCACATTCTACAGGAAGACCCCAACCGTGGTGTTCTGGCAGTGGGTGAATCAGTCCT
TCAATGCCATTGTTAACTACTCCAACCGCAGTGGTGACACTCCCATCACTGTGAGGCAGCTGGGGACAGC
CTATGTGAGTGCCACCACTGGAGCTGTGGCCACGGCCCTGGGACTCAAATCCCTCACCAAGCACCTGCCC
CCCTTGGTCGGCAGATTTGTGCCCTTTGCAGCAGTGGCAGCTGCCAACTGCATCAACATCCCCCTGATGA
GGCAGAGAGAGCTGCAGGTGGGCATCCCGGTGGCTGATGAGGCAGGTCAGAGGCTTGGCTACTCGGTGAC
TGCAGCCAAGCAGGGAATCTTCCAGGTGGTGATTTCAAGAATCTGCATGGCGATTCCTGCCATGGCCATC
CCACCACTGATCATGGACACTCTGGAGAAGAAAGACTTCCTGAAGCGCCGCCCCTGGCTGGGGGCACCCC
TGCAGGTGGGACTGGTGGGCTTCTGCCTGGTATTTGCAACCCCCCTGTGCTGTGCCCTATTCCCCCAGAA
GAGCTCCATACACATAAGCAACCTGGAACCAGAGCTGAGAGCTCAGATCCATGAGCAAAACCCCAGCGTT
GAAGTGGTCTACTACAACAAGGGGCTTTGA
